>Addgene plasmid #84893 | pDONR221-EWSR1 g1750a Stop | addgene partial sequence | sequence record 166833 | M13pUC-Fwd 5'-CCCAGTCACGACGTTGTAAAACG-3'
AATAATGATTTTATTTTGACTGATAGTGACCTGTTCGTTGCAACAAATTGATGAGCAATGCTTTTTTATA
ATGCCAACTTTGTACAAAAAAGCAGGCTTCGAAGGAGATAACAAAATGGCGTCCACGGATTACAGTACCT
ATAGCCAAGCTGCAGCGCAGCAGGGCTACAGTGCTTACACCGCCCAGCCCACTCAAGGATATGCACAGAC
CACCCAGGCATATGGGCAACAAAGCTATGGAACCTATGGACAGCCCACTGATGTCAGCTATACCCAGGCT
CAGACCACTGCAACCTATGGGCAGACCGCCTATGCAACTTCTTATGGACAGCCTCCCACTGGTTATACTA
CTCCAACTGCCCCCCAGGCATACAGCCAGCCTGTCCAGGGGTATGGCACTGGTGCTTATGATACCACCAC
TGCTACAGTCACCACCACCCAGGCCTCCTATGCAGCTCAGTCTGCATATGGCACTCAGCCTGCTTATCCA
GCCTATGGGCAGCAGCCAGCAGCCACTGCACCTACAAGACCGCAGGATGGAAACAAGCCCACTGAGACTA
GTCAACCTCAATCTAGCACAGGGGGTTACAACCAGCCCAGCCTAGGATATGGACAGAGTAACTACAGTTA
TCCCCAGGTACCTGGGAGCTACCCCATGCAGCCAGTCACTGCACCTCCATCCTACCCTCCTACCAGCTAT
TCCTCTACACAGCCGACTAGTTATGATCAGAGCAGTTACTCTCAGCAGAACACCTATGGGCAACCGAGCA
GCTATGGACAGCAGAGTAGCTATGGTCAACAAAGCAGCTATGGGCAGCAGCCTCCCACTAGTTACCCACC
CCAAACTGGATCCTACAGCCAAGCTCCAAGTCAATATAGCCAACAGAGCAGCAGC
