>Addgene plasmid #84893 | pDONR221-EWSR1 g1750a Stop | addgene partial sequence | sequence record 166835 | M13-Rev 5'-CAGGAAACAGCTATGACC-3'
AGCTGGATGGCAATAATGATTTTATTTTGACTGATAGTGACCTGTTCGTTGCAACAAATTGATAAGCAAT
GCTTTCTTATAATGCCAACTTTGTACAAGAAAGCTGGGTCCTAGTAGGGCCGATCTCTGCGCTCCTGACG
GTGCTCGCCTTTATCCATTTTTCCAGGTCCTCCACGTCCTCCTCTTCTTCCTCCCATCTGTTCCATCAAA
GGTCCAGGGGGCCCCCCAGGGCCACCTCGTCTTCCTCCACCAAAGCCACCTCGGTCCATGCCCCGGCCAC
CACGGAAGCCACCTCTGTCTCCACCACGGCCACCTCTGAACATTCCACTGGGACCACCACGATCCATGAG
GCCACCTCTTCCTCCCCGCATGCCACCAGGGCCACCTCTGCCACGATCACCACCCGGGGGCGGAAAGGGT
GGCGGGAGGAAGCCTTCAGGCTTTGGGGCCTTACACTGGTTGCACTCTGTTCTCCAGGCGAAGTTCTGGT
TTCCACAACCCGGATTGGGACACTGCCAGTCTCCAGCTCGGTGCTGGACGTTTCCTCCTCCAGAGGGGTT
CCCTCGGGAACCCCGGGGTCCTCTTGGAGGGAAGCCTCCTCTATCTCCTCCACGGCCTCCCATGCGACCC
ATGGGTCCCCCAGGACCTCCTGGGCCTCCTGGACCTCCACGGAGTGGTGGTGGCATGCCTCTGCCCTCAC
GGGGTGGCAGACCACCCCGCATACTGTTCATTGGAGGCTTCTTCCGAGCAAGGGAGACTTTAAGTTTGCT
CCCTTGAAAATCTTTCCCATCAAACCATTCCACGGCAGCCTTGGCAGTGGGTGGGTCTTCATAGGACACT
GTGGCATCGCCTTTGGGCTTTCCTGTTTCCTTGTCCAGGTAGATGTGGATCATGGGTTGCCCAGTTCTCT
TG
