[The description below was written by a language model from this plasmid's Addgene catalogue record.]
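Description:
pDONR221-EWSR1 g1750a Stop is a Gateway entry-type clone built in the pDONR221 donor backbone and carrying the human EWSR1 coding sequence with a single nucleotide substitution, g1750a. It is a high-copy bacterial plasmid propagated in standard E. coli cloning strains under kanamycin selection. The record lists no promoter for the insert, which is expected for this class of vector: the plasmid is not meant to express EWSR1 itself but to hold the open reading frame between Gateway recombination sites, so that it can be moved by recombination into destination vectors that supply the promoter, tags and host-specific elements. M13 forward and reverse priming sites flank the insert and are used to verify it by sequencing. No feature table is provided, so individual backbone elements such as the origin of replication and the exact att sites cannot be confirmed from the record.

The "Stop" in the name most likely indicates that the insert retains a stop codon at the end of the coding sequence, which would suit it to destination vectors giving untagged or N-terminally tagged protein rather than C-terminal fusions; the record does not spell this out. EWSR1 encodes an RNA-binding protein related to FUS/TLS, and the associated publication concerns evaluation of EWSR1 in amyotrophic lateral sclerosis, so the g1750a change appears to be a variant examined in that context, although the resulting amino-acid change is not stated. The construct serves as a source clone for generating expression vectors that compare this variant with wild-type EWSR1.
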