Addgene plasmid #84893: pDONR221-EWSR1 g1750a Stop
Purpose: DONOR vector for Gateway cloning of EWSR1 g1750a Stop
Depositing lab: Aaron Gitler. Depositing organization: Stanford University. Publication: Evaluating the role of the FUS/TLS-related gene EWSR1 in amyotrophic lateral sclerosis. Couthouis J, Hart MP, Erion R, King OD, Diaz Z, Nakaya T, Ibrahim F, Kim HJ, Mojsilovic-Petrovic J, Panossian S, Kim CE, Frackelton EC, Solski JA, Williams KL, Clay-Falcone D, Elman L, McCluskey L, Greene R, Hakonarson H, Kalb RG, Lee VM, Trojanowski JQ, Nicholson GA, Blair IP, Bonini NM, Van Deerlin VM, Mourelatos Z, Shorter J, Gitler AD. Hum Mol Genet. 2012 Jul 1;21(13):2899-911. doi: 10.1093/hmg/dds116. Epub 2012 Mar 27. PubMed 22454397.
Backbone
  Vector backbone: pDONR221
  Vector type: Gateway donor
Growth in bacteria
  Bacterial resistance: Kanamycin, 50 μg/mL
  Growth temperature: 37°C
  Growth strain: DH5alpha
  Copy number: High Copy
Gene/Insert
  Gene/Insert name: EWSR1
  Species: H. sapiens (human)
  Mutation: g1750a
  Entrez Gene: EWSR1 (a.k.a. EWS, EWS-FLI1)
  Promoter: none
  Cloning method: Gateway Cloning
  Sequencing primers: 5′ M13F; 3′ M13R
Terms and licenses: Academic/Nonprofit Terms; Industry Terms: Not Available to Industry
How to cite: pDONR221-EWSR1 g1750a Stop was a gift from Aaron Gitler (Addgene plasmid # 84893 ; http://n2t.net/addgene:84893 ; RRID:Addgene_84893)
